>Addgene plasmid #220599 | pAAV-EF1a-ArgiNLS-mKate2 | addgene full sequence | sequence record 441130 | Addgene NGS Result
CCTGCAGGCAGCTGCGCGCTCGCTCGCTCACTGAGGCCGCCCGGGCGTCGGGCGACCTTTGGTCGCCCGG
CCTCAGTGAGCGAGCGAGCGCGCAGAGAGGGAGTGGCCAACTCCATCACTAGGGGTTCCTGCGGCCGCAC
GCGTAAGCTTTGCAAAGATGGATAAAGTTTTAAACAGAGAGGAATCTTTGCAGCTAATGGACCTTCTAGG
TCTTGAAAGGAGTGGGAATTGGCTCCGGTGCCCGTCAGTGGGCAGAGCGCACATCGCCCACAGTCCCCGA
GAAGTTGGGGGGAGGGGTCGGCAATTGAACCGGTGCCTAGAGAAGGTGGCGCGGGGTAAACTGGGAAAGT
GATGTCGTGTACTGGCTCCGCCTTTTTCCCGAGGGTGGGGGAGAACCGTATATAAGTGCAGTAGTCGCCG
TGAACGTTCTTTTTCGCAACGGGTTTGCCGCCAGAACACAGGTAAGTGCCGTGTGTGGTTCCCGCGGGCC
TGGCCTCTTTACGGGTTATGGCCCTTGCGTGCCTTGAATTACTTCCACCTGGCTGCAGTACGTGATTCTT
GATCCCGAGCTTCGGGTTGGAAGTGGGTGGGAGAGTTCGAGGCCTTGCGCTTAAGGAGCCCCTTCGCCTC
GTGCTTGAGTTGAGGCCTGGCCTGGGCGCTGGGGCCGCCGCGTGCGAATCTGGTGGCACCTTCGCGCCTG
TCTCGCTGCTTTCGATAAGTCTCTAGCCATTTAAAATTTTTGATGACCTGCTGCGACGCTTTTTTTCTGG
CAAGATAGTCTTGTAAATGCGGGCCAAGATCTGCACACTGGTATTTCGGTTTTTGGGGCCGCGGGCGGCG
ACGGGGCCCGTGCGTCCCAGCGCACATGTTCGGCGAGGCGGGGCCTGCGAGCGCGGCCACCGAGAATCGG
ACGGGGGTAGTCTCAAGCTGGCCGGCCTGCTCTGGTGCCTGGCCTCGCGCCGCCGTGTATCGCCCCGCCC
TGGGCGGCAAGGCTGGCCCGGTCGGCACCAGTTGCGTGAGCGGAAAGATGGCCGCTTCCCGGCCCTGCTG
CAGGGAGCTCAAAATGGAGGACGCGGCGCTCGGGAGAGCGGGCGGGTGAGTCACCCACACAAAGGAAAAG
GGCCTTTCCGTCCTCAGCCGTCGCTTCATGTGACTCCACGGAGTACCGGGCGCCGTCCAGGCACCTCGAT
TAGTTCTCGAGCTTTTGGAGTACGTCGTCTTTAGGTTGGGGGGAGGGGTTTTATGCGATGGAGTTTCCCC
ACACTGAGTGGGTGGAGACTGAAGTTAGGCCAGCTTGGCACTTGATGTAATTCTCCTTGGAATTTGCCCT
TTTTGAGTTTGGATCTTGGTTCATTCTCAAGCCTCAGACAGTGGTTCAAAGTTTTTTTCTTCCATTTCAG
GTGTCGTGAGGTACCGTACCGGATCCTCTAGAGCCACCATGAAAAGGGTGGCTCCCCAGAAGCAGATGAG
CATAGCAAAGAAAAAGAAGGTGAGAAGGCGGCGGCGCCGTCGAGTGAGCGAGCTGATTAAGGAGAACATG
CACATGAAGCTGTACATGGAGGGCACCGTGAACAACCACCACTTCAAGTGCACATCCGAGGGCGAAGGCA
AGCCCTACGAGGGCACCCAGACCATGAGAATCAAGGCGGTCGAGGGCGGCCCTCTCCCCTTCGCCTTCGA
CATCCTGGCTACCAGCTTCATGTACGGCAGCAAAACCTTCATCAACCACACCCAGGGCATCCCCGACTTC
TTTAAGCAGTCCTTCCCCGAGGGCTTCACATGGGAGAGAGTCACCACATACGAAGACGGGGGCGTGCTGA
CCGCTACCCAGGACACCAGCCTCCAGGACGGCTGCCTCATCTACAACGTCAAGATCAGAGGGGTGAACTT
CCCATCCAACGGCCCTGTGATGCAGAAGAAAACACTCGGCTGGGAGGCCTCCACCGAGACCCTGTACCCC
GCTGACGGCGGCCTGGAAGGCAGAGCCGACATGGCCCTGAAGCTCGTGGGCGGGGGCCACCTGATCTGCA
ACTTGAAGACCACATACAGATCCAAGAAACCCGCTAAGAACCTCAAGATGCCCGGCGTCTACTATGTGGA
CAGAAGACTGGAAAGAATCAAGGAGGCCGACAAAGAGACCTACGTCGAGCAGCACGAGGTGGCTGTGGCC
AGATACTGCGACCTCCCTAGCAAACTGGGGCACAGATGAGATATCGAATTCCGCTCGAGATAATCAACCT
CTGGATTACAAAATTTGTGAAAGATTGACTGGTATTCTTAACTATGTTGCTCCTTTTACGCTATGTGGAT
ACGCTGCTTTAATGCCTTTGTATCATGCTATTGCTTCCCGTATGGCTTTCATTTTCTCCTCCTTGTATAA
ATCCTGGTTAGTTCTTGCCACGGCGGAACTCATCGCCGCCTGCCTTGCCCGCTGCTGGACAGGGGCTCGG
CTGTTGGGCACTGACAATTCCGTGGTGTTTATTTGTGAAATTTGTGATGCTATTGCTTTATTTGTAACCA
TCTAGCTTTATTTGTGAAATTTGTGATGCTATTGCTTTATTTGTAACCATTATAAGCTGCAATAAACAAG
TTAACAACAACAATTGCATTCATTTTATGTTTCAGGTTCAGGGGGAGATGTGGGAGGTTTTTTAAAGCGG
CCGCCACGTGCGGACCGAGCGGCCGCAGGAACCCCTAGTGATGGAGTTGGCCACTCCCTCTCTGCGCGCT
CGCTCGCTCACTGAGGCCGGGCGACCAAAGGTCGCCCGACGCCCGGGCTTTGCCCGGGCGGCCTCAGTGA
GCGAGCGAGCGCGCAGCTGCCTGCAGGGGCGCCTGATGCGGTATTTTCTCCTTACGCATCTGTGCGGTAT
TTCACACCGCATA
[95 nt withheld, positions 2884-2978]
T
[46 nt withheld, positions 2980-3025]
C
[141 nt withheld, positions 3027-3167]
CCTTTGACGTTGGAGTCCACGTTCTTT
[37 nt withheld, positions 3195-3231]
ACTCTATCTCGGGCTATTCTTTTGATTTATAAGGGATTTTGCCGATTTCGGTCTATTGGTTAAAAAATGA
GCTGATTTAACAAAAATTTAACGCGAATTTTAACAAAATATTAACGTTTACAATTTTATGGTGCACTCTC
AGTACAATCTGCTCTGATGCCGCATAGTTAAGCCAGCCCCGACACCCGCCAACACCCGCTGACGCGCCCT
GACGGGCTTGTCTGCTCCCGGCATCCGCTTACAGACAAGCTGTGACCGTCTCCGGGAGCTGCATGTGTCA
GAGGTTTTCACCGTCATCACCGAAACGCGCGAGACGAAAGGGCCTCGTGATACGCCTATTTTTATAGGTT
AATGTCATGATAATAATGGTTTCTTAGACGTCAGGTGGCACTTTTCGGGGAAATGTGCGCGGAACCCCTA
TTTGTTTATTTTTCTAAATACATTCAAATATGTATCCGCTCATGAGACAATAACCCTGATAAATGCTTCA
ATAATATTGAAAAAGGAAGAGTATGAGTATTCAACATTTCCGTGTCGCCCTTATTCCCTTTTTTGCGGCA
TTTTGCCTTCCTGTTTTTGCTCACCCAGAAACGCTGGTGAAAGTAAAAGATGCTGAAGATCAGTTGGGTG
CACGAGTGGGTTACATCGAACTGGATCTCAACAGCGGTAAGATCCTTGAGAGTTTTCGCCCCGAAGAACG
TTTTCCAATGATGAGCACTTTTAAAGTTCTGCTATGTGGCGCGGTATTATCCCGTATTGACGCCGGGCAA
GAGCAACTCGGTCGCCGCATACACTATTCTCAGAATGACTTGGTTGAGTACTCACCAGTCACAGAAAAGC
ATCTTACGGATGGCATGACAGTAAGAGAATTATGCAGTGCTGCCATAACCATGAGTGATAACACTGCGGC
CAACTTACTTCTGACAACGATCGGAGGACCGAAGGAGCTAACCGCTTTTTTGCACAACATGGGGGATCAT
GTAACTCGCCTTGATCGTTGGGAACCGGAGCTGAATGAAGCCATACCAAACGACGAGCGTGACACCACGA
TGCCTGTAGCAATGGCAACAACGTTGCGCAAACTATTAACTGGCGAACTACTTACTCTAGCTTCCCGGCA
ACAATTAATAGACTGGATGGAGGCGGATAAAGTTGCAGGACCACTTCTGCGCTCGGCCCTTCCGGCTGGC
TGGTTTATTGCTGATAAATCTGGAGCCGGTGAGCGTGGGTCTCGCGGTATCATTGCAGCACTGGGGCCAG
ATGGTAAGCCCTCCCGTATCGTAGTTATCTACACGACGGGGAGTCAGGCAACTATGGATGAACGAAATAG
ACAGATCGCTGAGATAGGTGCCTCACTGATTAAGCATTGGTAACTGTCAGACCAAGTTTACTCATATATA
CTTTAGATTGATTTAAAACTTCATTTTTAATTTAAAAGGATCTAGGTGAAGATCCTTTTTGATAATCTCA
TGACCAAAATCCCTTAACGTGAGTTTTCGTTCCACTGAGCGTCAGACCCCGTAGAAAAGATCAAAGGATC
TTCTTGAGATCCTTTTTTTCTGCGCGTAATCTGCTGCTTGCAAACAAAAAAACCACCGCTACCAGCGGTG
GTTTGTTTGCCGGATCAAGAGCTACCAACTCTTTTTCCGAAGGTAACTGGCTTCAGCAGAGCGCAGATAC
CAAATACTGTTCTTCTAGTGTAGCCGTAGTTAGGCCACCACTTCAAGAACTCTGTAGCACCGCCTACATA
CCTCGCTCTGCTAATCCTGTTACCAGTGGCTGCTGCCAGTGGCGATAAGTCGTGTCTTACCGGGTTGGAC
TCAAGACGATAGTTACCGGATAAGGCGCAGCGGTCGGGCTGAACGGGGGTTCGTGCACACAGCCCAGCTT
GGAGCGAACGACCTACACCGAACTGAGATACCTACAGCGTGAGCTATGAGAAAGCGCCACGCTTCCCGAA
GGGAGAAAGGCGGACAGGTATCCGGTAAGCGGCAGGGTCGGAACAGGAGAGCGCACGAGGGAGCTTCCAG
GGGGAAACGCCTGGTATCTTTATAGTCCTGTCGGGTTTCGCCACCTCTGACTTGAGCGTCGATTTTTGTG
ATGCTCGTCAGGGGGGCGGAGCCTATGGAAAAACGCCAGCAACGCGGCCTTTTTACGGTTCCTGGCCTTT
TGCTGGCCTTTTGCTCACATGT
Features (pLannotate 1.2.2; 17 found; start..end, strand, type, name):
     12..39      +  repeat_region  AAV2 ITR (fragment): inverted terminal repeat of adeno-associated virus serotype 2 inverted
     68..95      +  repeat_region  AAV2 ITR (fragment): inverted terminal repeat of adeno-associated virus serotype 2 inverted
    158..224     +  CDS            small t antigen (fragment): SV40 (simian virus 40) small t antigen
    231..1409    +  promoter       EF-1α promoter: strong constitutive promoter for human elongation factor EF-1α
   1514..2209    +  CDS            mKate2: monomeric far-red fluorescent protein (Shcherbo et al., 2009) mammalian codon-optimized
   2232..2389    +  misc_feature   WPRE (fragment): woodchuck hepatitis virus posttranscriptional regulatory element
   2395..2479    +  misc_feature   WPRE (fragment): woodchuck hepatitis virus posttranscriptional regulatory element
   2478..2521    -  polyA_signal   SV40 poly(A) signal (fragment): SV40 polyadenylation signal
   2525..2592    -  polyA_signal   SV40 poly(A) signal (fragment): SV40 polyadenylation signal
   2687..2827    +  repeat_region  AAV2 ITR: inverted terminal repeat of adeno-associated virus serotype 2 inverted
   2832..2883    -  misc_feature   bom (fragment): basis of mobility region from pBR322
   2902..3357    +  rep_origin     f1 ori (sequence partly withheld): f1 bacteriophage origin of replication; arrow indicates direction of (+) strand synthesis
   3358..3407    -  misc_feature   bom (fragment): basis of mobility region from pBR322
   3509..3544    -  CDS            rop (fragment): Rop protein, which maintains plasmids at low copy number; rop
   3639..3743    +  promoter       AmpR promoter: bla
   3744..4604    +  CDS            AmpR: β-lactamase; bla; confers resistance to ampicillin, carbenicillin, and related antibiotics
   4775..5362    +  rep_origin     ori: high-copy-number ColE1/pMB1/pBR322/pUC origin of replication
