[The description below was written by a language model from this plasmid's Addgene catalogue record and pLannotate feature annotations shown in this document.]
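Description:
pAAV-EF1a-ArgiNLS-mKate2 is an adeno-associated virus transfer plasmid for constitutive mammalian expression of a nuclear-targeted far-red fluorescent protein. It was built on the pAAV-EF1a-FlpO backbone, with the insert placed between XbaI and EcoRV sites that both remain intact. In bacteria it replicates from a high-copy ColE1/pUC-type origin and is selected with ampicillin through the AmpR (β-lactamase) gene and its own promoter. An f1 phage origin is also present. The full sequence record is 5,423 nt.

The expression cassette lies between AAV2 inverted terminal repeats, the cis elements needed for replication and packaging of the genome into AAV particles. The downstream ITR is annotated in full, whereas the upstream one is detected only as short fragments, which is common for these repeat-rich regions in sequencing-based annotation. Within the cassette, the human EF-1α promoter drives a mammalian codon-optimized mKate2 coding sequence. The catalogue lists ArgiNLS, an arginine-rich nuclear localization signal, as an N-terminal fusion. It is not annotated separately in the feature table, but presumably lies in the unannotated stretch between the promoter and mKate2. Downstream are WPRE sequences, annotated as two fragments, which normally enhance transcript stability and expression. Fragments matching the SV40 polyadenylation signal follow, annotated on the reverse strand. Short hits to SV40 small t antigen, bom and rop appear to be residual backbone matches rather than functional parts.

By concentrating fluorescence in the nucleus, the ArgiNLS tag makes labelled cells appear as discrete, separable objects. The construct is intended for single-cell discrimination and streamlined image segmentation, either after transfection or following AAV delivery.
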