Addgene plasmid #220599: pAAV-EF1a-ArgiNLS-mKate2
Purpose: Constitutive expression of a single-cell discriminating version of mKate2 fluorescent protein.
Depositing lab: Sam Golden. Depositing organization: University of Washington. Publication: An arginine-rich nuclear localization signal (ArgiNLS) strategy for streamlined image segmentation of single cells. Szelenyi ER, Navarrete JS, Murry AD, Zhang Y, Girven KS, Kuo L, Cline MM, Bernstein MX, Burdyniuk M, Bowler B, Goodwin NL, Juarez B, Zweifel LS, Golden SA. Proc Natl Acad Sci U S A. 2024 Aug 6;121(32):e2320250121. doi: 10.1073/pnas.2320250121. Epub 2024 Jul 29. PubMed 39074275.
Backbone
  Vector backbone: pAAV-EF1a-FlpO
  Backbone manufacturer: Karl Deisseroth
  Vector type: Mammalian Expression, AAV
Growth in bacteria
  Bacterial resistance: Ampicillin, 100 μg/mL
  Growth temperature: 37°C
  Growth strain: NEB Stable
  Copy number: High Copy
Gene/Insert
  Gene/Insert name: mKate2
  Species: Other
  Promoter: EF1a
  Tag / fusion protein: ArgiNLS (N terminal on insert)
  Cloning method: Restriction Enzyme; 5′ cloning site XbaI (not destroyed); 3′ cloning site EcoRV (not destroyed)
Terms and licenses: Academic/Nonprofit Terms; Industry Terms: Not Available to Industry
Depositor comments: The ArgiNLS system was conceptualized and developed by Eric Szelenyi. Please visit https://pubmed.ncbi.nlm.nih.gov/38045271/ for bioRxiv preprint.
How to cite: pAAV-EF1a-ArgiNLS-mKate2 was a gift from Sam Golden (Addgene plasmid # 220599 ; http://n2t.net/addgene:220599 ; RRID:Addgene_220599)
